>Addgene plasmid #31000 | pNI5 | depositor full sequence | sequence record 14234 | Author sequence
CTGCATTAATGAATCGGCCAACGCGCGGGGAGAGGCGGTTTGCGTATTGGGCGCTCTTCCGCTTCCTCGC
TCACTGACTCGCTGCGCTCGGTCGTTCGGCTGCGGCGAGCGGTATCAGCTCACTCAAAGGCGGTAATACG
GTTATCCACAGAATCAGGGGATAACGCAGGAAAGAACATGAATTAATTCTCATGTTTGACAGCTTATCAT
CGATTAGCTTTAATGCGGTAGTTTATCACAGTTAAATTGCTAACGCAGTCAGGCACCGTGTATGAAATCT
AACAATGCGCTCATCGTCATCCTCGGCACCGTCACCCTGGATGCTGTAGGCATAGGCTTGGTTATGCCGG
TACTGCCGGGCCTCTTGCGGGATATCGTCCATTCCGACAGCATCGCCAGTCACTATGGCGTGCTGCTAGC
GCTATATGCGTTGATGCAATTTCTATGCGCACCCGTTCTCGGAGCACTGTCCGACCGCTTTGGCCGCCGC
CCAGTCCTGCTCGCTTCGCTACTTGGAGCCACTATCGACTACGCGATCATGGCGACCACACCCGTCCTGT
GGATTCTCTACGCCGGACGCATCGTGGCCGGCATCACCGGCGCCACAGGTGCGGTTGCTGGCGCCTATAT
CGCCGACATCACCGATGGGGAAGATCGGGCTCGCCACTTCGGGCTCATGAGCGCTTGTTTCGGCGTGGGT
ATGGTGGCAGGCCCCGTGGCCGGGGGACTGTTGGGCGCCATCTCCTTACATGCACCATTCCTTGCGGCGG
CGGTGCTCAACGGCCTCAACCTACTACTGGGCTGCTTCCTAATGCAGGAGTCGCATAAGGGAGAGCGCCG
ACCCATGCCCTTGAGAGCCTTCAACCCAGTCAGCTCCTTCCGGTGGGCGCGGGGCATGACTATCGTCGCC
GCACTTATGACTGTCTTCTTTATCATGCAACTCGTAGGACAGGTGCCGGCAGCGCTCTGGGTCATTTTCG
GCGAGGACCGCTTTCGCTGGAGCGCGACGATGATCGGCCTGTCGCTTGCGGTATTCGGAATCTTGCACGC
CCTCGCTCAAGCCTTCGTCACTGGTCCCGCCACCAAACGTTTCGGCGAGAAGCAGGCCATTATCGCCGGC
ATGGCGGCCGACGCGCTGGGCTACGTCTTGCTGGCGTTCGCGACGCGAGGCTGGATGGCCTTCCCCATTA
TGATTCTTCTCGCTTCCGGCGGCATCGGGATGCCCGCGTTGCAGGCCATGCTGTCCAGGCAGGTAGATGA
CGACCATCAGGGACAGCTTCAAGGATCGCTCGCGGCTCTTACCAGCCTAACTTCGATCATTGGACCGCTG
ATCGTCACGGCGATTTATGCCGCCTCGGCGAGCACATGGAACGGGTTGGCATGGATTGTAGGCGCCGCCC
TATACCTTGTCTGCCTCCCCGCGTTGCGTCGCGGTGCATGGAGCCGGGCCACCTCGACCTGAATGGAAGC
CGGCGGCACCTCGCTAACGGATTCACCACTCCAAGAATTGGAGCCAATCAATTCTTGCGGAGAACTGTGA
ATGCGCAAACCAACCCTTGATCGGGGAAGAACAGTATGTCGAGCTATTTTTTGACTTACTGGGGATCAAG
CCTGATTGGGAGAAAATAAAATATCCCCTATAGTGAGTCGTATTACATGGTCATAGCTGTTTCCTGGCAG
CTCTGGCCCGTGTCTCAAAATCTCTGATGTTACATTGCACAAGATAAAAATATATCATCATGCCTCCTCT
AGAGGTCTCCTGTTGCCGGTGCTGTGCCAGGACCATGGCCTGACCCCGGACCAAGTGGTGGCTATCGCCA
GCAACATTGGCGGCAAGCAAGCGCTCGAAACGGTGCAGGAGACCCTCGAGCCACCCATGACCAAAATCCC
TTAACGTGAGTTACGCGTCGTTCCACTGAGCGTCAGACCCCGTAGAAAAGATCAAAGGATCTTCTTGAGA
TCCTTTTTTTCTGCGCGTAATCTGCTGCTTGCAAACAAAAAAACCACCGCTACCAGCGGTGGTTTGTTTG
CCGGATCAAGAGCTACCAACTCTTTTTCCGAAGGTAACTGGCTTCAGCAGAGCGCAGATACCAAATACTG
TTCTTCTAGTGTAGCCGTAGTTAGGCCACCACTTCAAGAACTCTGTAGCACCGCCTACATACCTCGCTCT
GCTAATCCTGTTACCAGTGGCTGCTGCCAGTGGCGATAAGTCGTGTCTTACCGGGTTGGACTCAAGACGA
TAGTTACCGGATAAGGCGCAGCGGTCGGGCTGAACGGGGGGTTCGTGCACACAGCCCAGCTTGGAGCGAA
CGACCTACACCGAACTGAGATACCTACAGCGTGAGCTATGAGAAAGCGCCACGCTTCCCGAAGGGAGAAA
GGCGGACAGGTATCCGGTAAGCGGCAGGGTCGGAACAGGAGAGCGCACGAGGGAGCTTCCAGGGGGAAAC
GCCTGGTATCTTTATAGTCCTGTCGGGTTTCGCCACCTCTGACTTGAGCGTCGATTTTTGTGATGCTCGT
CAGGGGGGCGGAGCCTATGGAAAAACGCCAGCAACGCGGCCTTTTTACGGTTCCTGGCCTTTTGCTGGCC
TTTTGCTCACATGTTCTTTCCTGCGTTATCCCCTGATTCTGTGGATAACCGTATTACCGCCTTTGAGTGA
GCTGATACCGCTCGCCGCAGCCGAACGACCGAGCGCAGCGAGTCAGTGAGCGAGGAAGCGGAAGAGCGCC
CAATACGCAAACCGCCTCTCCCCGCGCGTTGGCCGATTCATTAATGCAGCTGGCACGACAGGTTTCCCGA
CTGGAAAGCGGGCAGTGAGCGCAACGCAATTAATACGCGTACCGCTAGCCAGGAAGAGTTTGTAGAAACG
CAAAAAGGCCATCCGTCAGGATGGCCTTCTGCTTAGTTTGATGCCTGGCAGTTTATGGCGGGCGTCCTGC
CCGCCACCCTCCGGGCCGTTGCTTCACAACGTTCAAATCCGCTCCCGGCGGATTTGTCCTACTCAGGAGA
GCGTTCACCGACAAACAACAGATAAAACGAAAGGCCCAGTCTTCCGACTGAGCCTTTCGTTTTATTTGAT
GCCTGGCAGTTCCCTACTCTCGCGTT
Features (pLannotate 1.2.2; 10 found; start..end, strand, type, name):
      1..54      -  CDS            lacI (fragment): lac repressor; lacI; The lac repressor binds to the lac operator to inhibit transcription in E. coli. This inhibition can be relieved by adding lactose or isopropyl-β-D-thiogalactopyranoside (IPTG).
     56..180     -  rep_origin     RSF ori (fragment): Plasmids containing the RSF 1030 origin of replication can be propagated in E. coli cells that contain additional plasmids with compatible origins.
    196..224     +  promoter       tet promoter: E. coli promoter for tetracycline efflux protein gene
    272..1462    +  CDS            TcR: tetracycline efflux protein; tet; confers resistance to tetracycline
   1560..1634    +  CDS            KanR (fragment): aminoglycoside phosphotransferase; aphA-3; confers resistance to kanamycin
   1637..1655    -  promoter       T7 promoter: promoter for bacteriophage T7 RNA polymerase
   1955..2543    +  rep_origin     ori: high-copy-number ColE1/pMB1/pBR322/pUC origin of replication
   2726..2818    +  CDS            lacI (fragment): lac repressor; lacI; The lac repressor binds to the lac operator to inhibit transcription in E. coli. This inhibition can be relieved by adding lactose or isopropyl-β-D-thiogalactopyranoside (IPTG).
   2873..2900    -  terminator     rrnB T2 terminator: transcription terminator T2 from the E. coli rrnB gene
   3032..3075    +  terminator     rrnB T1 terminator: Escherichia coli rrnB; transcription terminator T1 from the E. coli rrnB gene
