[The description below was written by a language model from this plasmid's Addgene catalogue record and pLannotate feature annotations shown in this document.]
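Description:
pNI5 is a small bacterial module plasmid (about 3.1 kb) from a Golden Gate TALEN and TAL effector assembly toolkit. It is built on the pTC14 backbone and carries a single TAL effector repeat, recorded as "repeat NI5", of 111 bp and attributed to Xanthomonas oryzae. By the naming convention of such kits, NI denotes the repeat-variable diresidue, which in the TAL code specifies adenine, and 5 indicates the position the module takes in an ordered repeat array. The record itself does not spell this out. The insert lies between XbaI and XhoI sites, both of which are retained. The feature annotation did not detect the repeat, so its exact coordinates are not given.

The plasmid is propagated in E. coli from a high-copy ColE1/pUC-type origin. It is selected with tetracycline through a TcR efflux protein gene driven by its own tet promoter. Using tetracycline for module plasmids lets them be counter-selected against destination vectors that carry different markers during one-pot assembly.

The other annotated elements are a T7 promoter, rrnB T1 and T2 terminators, and short fragments of lacI, KanR and an RSF origin. The fragments appear to be nonfunctional remnants of the backbone's construction history. No eukaryotic expression elements are present. The plasmid therefore serves only as a source of one repeat unit. That unit is combined with other repeat modules to build custom DNA-binding arrays for TALENs and other TAL effector-based constructs for targeted DNA recognition.
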