Addgene plasmid #31000: pNI5
Depositing lab: Adam Bogdanove & Daniel Voytas. Depositing organization: University of Minnesota. Publication: Efficient design and assembly of custom TALEN and other TAL effector-based constructs for DNA targeting. Cermak T, Doyle EL, Christian M, Wang L, Zhang Y, Schmidt C, Baller JA, Somia NV, Bogdanove AJ, Voytas DF. Nucleic Acids Res. 2011 Jul;39(12):e82. doi: 10.1093/nar/gkr218 PubMed 21493687.
Backbone
  Vector backbone: pTC14
  Backbone size w/o insert (bp): 2989
Growth in bacteria
  Bacterial resistance: Tetracycline, 10 μg/mL
  Growth temperature: 37°C
  Growth strain: DH5alpha
  Growth instructions: DH10B/LB+antibiotics
  Copy number: High Copy
Gene/Insert
  Gene/Insert name: repeat NI5
  Species: Xanthamonas oryzae
  Insert size (bp): 111
  Cloning method: Restriction Enzyme; 5′ cloning site XbaI (not destroyed); 3′ cloning site XhoI (not destroyed)
  Sequencing primers: 5′ pTC14_F2 (caagcctgattgggagaaaa)
Terms and licenses: Academic/Nonprofit Terms; Industry Terms: Not Available to Industry
How to cite: pNI5 was a gift from Adam Bogdanove & Daniel Voytas (Addgene plasmid # 31000 ; http://n2t.net/addgene:31000 ; RRID:Addgene_31000)
