>Addgene plasmid #31000 | pNI5 | addgene partial sequence | sequence record 35584 | 31000 with pTC14_F2 (caagcctgattgggagaaaa)
TGTTTCCTGGCAGCTCTGGCCCGTGTCTCAAAATCTCTGATGTTACATTGCACAAGATAAAAATATATCA
TCATGCCTCCTCTAGAGGTCTCCTGTTGCCGGTGCTGTGCCAGGACCATGGCCTGACCCCGGACCAAGTG
GTGGCTATCGCCAGCAACATTGGCGGCAAGCAAGCGCTCGAAACGGTGCAGGAGACCCTCGAGCCACCCA
TGACCAAAATCCCTTAACGTGAGTTACGCGTCGTTCCACTGAGCGTCAGACCCCGTAGAAAAGATCAAAG
GATCTTCTTGAGATCCTTTTTTTCTGCGCGTAATCTGCTGCTTGCAAACAAAAAAACCACCGCTACCAGC
GGTGGTTTGTTTGCCGGATCAAGAGCTACCAACTCTTTTTCCGAAGGTAACTGGCTTCAGCAGAGCGCAG
ATACCAAATACTGTTCTTCTAGTGTAGCCGTAGTTAGGCCACCACTTCAAGAACTCTGTAGCACCGCCTA
CATACCTCGCTCTGCTAATCCTGTTACCAGTGGCTGCTGCCAGTGGCGATAAGTCGTGTCTTACCGGGTT
GGACTCAAGACGATAGTTACCGGATAAGGCGCAGCGGTCGGGCTGAACGGGGGGTTCGTGCACACAGCCC
AGCTTGGAGCGAACGACCTACACCGAACTGAGATACCTACAGCGTGAGCTATGAGAAAGCGCCACGCTTC
CCGAAGGGAGAAAGGCGGACAGGTATCCGGTAAGCGGCAGGGTCGGAACAGGAGAGCGCACGAGGGAGCT
TCCAGGGGGGAAACGCCTGGTATCTTTATAGTCCTGTCGGGTTTCGCCACCTCTGACTTGAGCGTCGATT
TTTGTGATGCTCGTCAGGGGGG
